Addgene plasmid #191620: pXD70LacZ4-PdegV-LacZ
Purpose: E. coli - Eggerthella lenta shuttle plasmid (KanR), PdegV promoter-lacZ, E. lenta constitutive promoter
Depositing lab: Emily Balskus. Depositing organization: Harvard University. Publication: Genetic manipulation of the human gut bacterium Eggerthella lenta reveals a widespread family of transcriptional regulators. Dong X, Guthrie BGH, Alexander M, Noecker C, Ramirez L, Glasser NR, Turnbaugh PJ, Balskus EP. Nat Commun. 2022 Dec 9;13(1):7624. doi: 10.1038/s41467-022-33576-3. PubMed 36494336.
Backbone
  Vector backbone: pXD69m2
  Vector type: Bacterial Expression
Growth in bacteria
  Bacterial resistance: Ampicillin and Kanamycin, 100 & 50 μg/mL
  Growth temperature: 37°C
  Growth strain: DH5alpha
  Copy number: High Copy
Gene/Insert
  Gene/Insert name: lacZ
  Species: E. coli
Terms and licenses: Academic/Nonprofit Terms; Industry Terms: Not Available to Industry
How to cite: pXD70LacZ4-PdegV-LacZ was a gift from Emily Balskus (Addgene plasmid # 191620 ; http://n2t.net/addgene:191620 ; RRID:Addgene_191620)
