[The description below was written by a language model from this plasmid's Addgene catalogue record and pLannotate feature annotations shown in this document.]
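Description:
pXD70LacZ4-PdegV-LacZ is a 9.5 kb E. coli–Eggerthella lenta shuttle plasmid built on the pXD69m2 backbone and classed as a bacterial expression vector. In E. coli it replicates from a high-copy ColE1/pUC-type origin and is maintained with ampicillin and kanamycin. Ampicillin resistance comes from a β-lactamase gene with its native bla promoter, and kanamycin resistance from an aphA-3-type aminoglycoside phosphotransferase. The catalogue entry highlights kanamycin resistance as the shuttle plasmid's marker, which suggests it is the one used for selection in E. lenta. A short fragment resembling a streptothricin acetyltransferase gene lies next to the kanamycin cassette and is probably a remnant carried along with that marker rather than a functional gene.

The payload is the full-length E. coli lacZ gene encoding β-galactosidase. According to the record, it is placed under PdegV, described as a constitutive E. lenta promoter. This promoter was not picked up by the automated annotation, but it presumably lies in the unannotated stretch between the BioBrick prefix and the start of lacZ. The reporter is followed by the phage T7 early (T7Te) terminator, and an rrnB T1 terminator elsewhere on the plasmid helps insulate the cassette from read-through transcription. About 2.7 kb beyond the resistance genes carries no annotation. The replication functions needed in E. lenta would be expected there, but the record does not identify them.

The construct serves as a promoter–lacZ reporter for measuring promoter activity in the human gut bacterium E. lenta. It belongs to a genetic toolkit developed for manipulating that organism, where a constitutive promoter fusion can act as a reference or positive control for gene expression.
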