Features (pLannotate 1.2.2; 9 found; start..end, strand, type, name):
     17..88      +  terminator     rrnB T1 terminator: transcription terminator T1 from the E. coli rrnB gene
    269..857     -  rep_origin     ori: high-copy-number ColE1/pMB1/pBR322/pUC origin of replication
   1028..1888    -  CDS            AmpR: β-lactamase; bla; confers resistance to ampicillin, carbenicillin, and related antibiotics
   1889..1993    -  promoter       AmpR promoter: bla
   2236..2255    +  misc_feature   BioBrick prefix: BioBrick prefix for parts that start with "ATG"
   2424..5495    +  CDS            lacZ: BGAL_ECOLI - Experimental evidence at protein level: Swiss-Prot protein existence level 1. From Escherichia coli (strain K12).
   5516..5543    +  terminator     T7Te terminator: phage T7 early transcription terminator
   5666..6460    -  CDS            KanR: aminoglycoside phosphotransferase; aphA-3; confers resistance to kanamycin
   6556..6771    -  CDS            satA (fragment): STA_BACSU - Also known as yyaR. Experimental evidence at protein level: Swiss-Prot protein existence level 1. Involved in resistance to streptothricin, a broad-spectrum antibiotic produced by streptomycetes. Detoxifies streptothricin via acetylation of the beta amino group of the first beta-lysyl moiety of streptothricin. From Bacillus subtilis (strain 168).
>Addgene plasmid #191620 | pXD70LacZ4-PdegV-LacZ | addgene full sequence | sequence record 375757 | Addgene NGS Result
TGGGGCTTTTCTTTTTCAAATAAAACGAAAGGCTCAGTCGAAAGACTGGGCCTTTCGTTTTATCTGTTGT
TTGTCGGTGAACGCTCTCTACTAGAGGAGCTCATGCCGGCGGCACCTCGCTAACGGATTCACCACTCCAA
GAATTGGAGCCAATCAATTCTTGCGGAGAACTGTGAATGCGCAAACCAACCCTTGGCAGAACATATCCAT
CGCGTCCGCCATCTCCAGCAGCCGCACGCGGCGCATCTCGGGCCGCGTTGCTGGCGTTTTTCCATAGGCT
CCGCCCCCCTGACGAGCATCACAAAAATCGACGCTCAAGTCAGAGGTGGCGAAACCCGACAGGACTATAA
AGATACCAGGCGTTTCCCCCTGGAAGCTCCCTCGTGCGCTCTCCTGTTCCGACCCTGCCGCTTACCGGAT
ACCTGTCCGCCTTTCTCCCTTCGGGAAGCGTGGCGCTTTCTCATAGCTCACGCTGTAGGTATCTCAGTTC
GGTGTAGGTCGTTCGCTCCAAGCTGGGCTGTGTGCACGAACCCCCCGTTCAGCCCGACCGCTGCGCCTTA
TCCGGTAACTATCGTCTTGAGTCCAACCCGGTAAGACACGACTTATCGCCACTGGCAGCAGCCACTGGTA
ACAGGATTAGCAGAGCGAGGTATGTAGGCGGTGCTACAGAGTTCTTGAAGTGGTGGCCTAACTACGGCTA
CACTAGAAGGACAGTATTTGGTATCTGCGCTCTGCTGAAGCCAGTTACCTTCGGAAAAAGAGTTGGTAGC
TCTTGATCCGGCAAACAAACCACCGCTGGTAGCGGTGGTTTTTTTGTTTGCAAGCAGCAGATTACGCGCA
GAAAAAAAGGATCTCAAGAAGATCCTTTGATCTTTTCTACGGGGTCTGACGCTCAGTGGAACGAAAACTC
ACGTTAAGGGATTTTGGTCATGAGATTATCAAAAAGGATCTTCACCTAGATCCTTTTAAATTAAAAATGA
AGTTTTAAATCAATCTAAAGTATATATGAGTAAACTTGGTCTGACAGTTACCAATGCTTAATCAGTGAGG
CACCTATCTCAGCGATCTGTCTATTTCGTTCATCCATAGTTGCCTGACTCCCCGTCGTGTAGATAACTAC
GATACGGGAGGGCTTACCATCTGGCCCCAGTGCTGCAATGATACCGCGAGACCCACGCTCACCGGCTCCA
GATTTATCAGCAATAAACCAGCCAGCCGGAAGGGCCGAGCGCAGAAGTGGTCCTGCAACTTTATCCGCCT
CCATCCAGTCTATTAATTGTTGCCGGGAAGCTAGAGTAAGTAGTTCGCCAGTTAATAGTTTGCGCAACGT
TGTTGCCATTGCTGCAGGCATCGTGGTGTCACGCTCGTCGTTTGGTATGGCTTCATTCAGCTCCGGTTCC
CAACGATCAAGGCGAGTTACATGATCCCCCATGTTGTGCAAAAAAGCGGTTAGCTCCTTCGGTCCTCCGA
TCGTTGTCAGAAGTAAGTTGGCCGCAGTGTTATCACTCATGGTTATGGCAGCACTGCATAATTCTCTTAC
TGTCATGCCATCCGTAAGATGCTTTTCTGTGACTGGTGAGTACTCAACCAAGTCATTCTGAGAATAGTGT
ATGCGGCGACCGAGTTGCTCTTGCCCGGCGTCAACACGGGATAATACCGCGCCACATAGCAGAACTTTAA
AAGTGCTCATCATTGGAAAACGTTCTTCGGGGCGAAAACTCTCAAGGATCTTACCGCTGTTGAGATCCAG
TTCGATGTAACCCACTCGTGCACCCAACTGATCTTCAGCATCTTTTACTTTCACCAGCGTTTCTGGGTGA
GCAAAAACAGGAAGGCAAAATGCCGCAAAAAAGGGAATAAGGGCGACACGGAAATGTTGAATACTCATAC
TCTTCCTTTTTCAATATTATTGAAGCATTTATCAGGGTTATTGTCTCATGAGCGGATACATATTTGAATG
TATTTAGAAAAATAAACAAATAGGGGTTCCGCGCACATTTCCCCGAAAAGTGCCACCTGACGTCTAAGAA
ACCATTATTATCATGACATTAACCTATAAAAATAGGCGTATCACGAGGCCCTTTCGTCTTCAAGGCGAAA
AAACCCCGCCGAAGCGGGGTTTTTTGCGAAATATAATGACCCTCTTGATAACCCAAGAGGGCATTTTTTA
GGAACGGTTATTTGATTATTAATCCGGCGGCAACTGAAACGATTCGGATCCTGTATTACTATTCTGAATT
CGCGGCCGCTTCTAGATGAAGGAGCCTTTCGCGCGCGTGCGGAGGAAACGAAACGAGCATAGCAAGGCGA
CCGTTTGGAGTCAATCTTTAGAACTGCTTGACATAGTACGTTTCAACCAATAATCTAGTTATTGATACTA
GATAGTAACCCGGGTGATGCCCGGACGAACGAAAGCAGGTCGCATGACCATGATTACGGATTCACTGGCC
GTCGTTTTACAACGTCGTGACTGGGAAAACCCTGGCGTTACCCAACTTAATCGCCTTGCAGCACATCCCC
CTTTCGCCAGCTGGCGTAATAGCGAAGAGGCCCGCACCGATCGCCCTTCCCAACAGTTGCGCAGCCTGAA
TGGCGAATGGCGCTTTGCCTGGTTTCCGGCACCAGAAGCGGTGCCGGAAAGCTGGCTGGAGTGCGATCTT
CCTGAGGCCGATACTGTCGTCGTCCCCTCAAACTGGCAGATGCACGGTTACGATGCGCCCATCTACACCA
ACGTGACCTATCCCATTACGGTCAATCCGCCGTTTGTTCCCACGGAGAATCCGACGGGTTGTTACTCGCT
CACATTTAATGTTGATGAAAGCTGGCTACAGGAAGGCCAGACGCGAATTATTTTTGATGGCGTTAACTCG
GCGTTTCATCTGTGGTGCAACGGGCGCTGGGTCGGTTACGGCCAGGACAGTCGTTTGCCGTCTGAATTTG
ACCTGAGCGCATTTTTACGCGCCGGAGAAAACCGCCTCGCGGTGATGGTGCTGCGCTGGAGTGACGGCAG
TTATCTGGAAGATCAGGATATGTGGCGGATGAGCGGCATTTTCCGTGACGTCTCGTTGCTGCATAAACCG
ACTACACAAATCAGCGATTTCCATGTTGCCACTCGCTTTAATGATGATTTCAGCCGCGCTGTACTGGAGG
CTGAAGTTCAGATGTGCGGCGAGTTGCGTGACTACCTACGGGTAACAGTTTCTTTATGGCAGGGTGAAAC
GCAGGTCGCCAGCGGCACCGCGCCTTTCGGCGGTGAAATTATCGATGAGCGTGGTGGTTATGCCGATCGC
GTCACACTACGTCTGAACGTCGAAAACCCGAAACTGTGGAGCGCCGAAATCCCGAATCTCTATCGTGCGG
TGGTTGAACTGCACACCGCCGACGGCACGCTGATTGAAGCAGAAGCCTGCGATGTCGGTTTCCGCGAGGT
GCGGATTGAAAATGGTCTGCTGCTGCTGAACGGCAAGCCGTTGCTGATTCGAGGCGTTAACCGTCACGAG
CATCATCCTCTGCATGGTCAGGTCATGGATGAGCAGACGATGGTGCAGGATATCCTGCTGATGAAGCAGA
ACAACTTTAACGCCGTGCGCTGTTCGCATTATCCGAACCATCCGCTGTGGTACACGCTGTGCGACCGCTA
CGGCCTGTATGTGGTGGATGAAGCCAATATTGAAACCCACGGCATGGTGCCAATGAATCGTCTGACCGAT
GATCCGCGCTGGCTACCGGCGATGAGCGAACGCGTAACGCGAATGGTGCAGCGCGATCGTAATCACCCGA
GTGTGATCATCTGGTCGCTGGGGAATGAATCAGGCCACGGCGCTAATCACGACGCGCTGTATCGCTGGAT
CAAATCTGTCGATCCTTCCCGCCCGGTGCAGTATGAAGGCGGCGGAGCCGACACCACGGCCACCGATATT
ATTTGCCCGATGTACGCGCGCGTGGATGAAGACCAGCCCTTCCCGGCTGTGCCGAAATGGTCCATCAAAA
AATGGCTTTCGCTACCTGGAGAGACGCGCCCGCTGATCCTTTGCGAATACGCCCACGCGATGGGTAACAG
TCTTGGCGGTTTCGCTAAATACTGGCAGGCGTTTCGTCAGTATCCCCGTTTACAGGGCGGCTTCGTCTGG
GACTGGGTGGATCAGTCGCTGATTAAATATGATGAAAACGGCAACCCGTGGTCGGCTTACGGCGGTGATT
TTGGCGATACGCCGAACGATCGCCAGTTCTGTATGAACGGTCTGGTCTTTGCCGACCGCACGCCGCATCC
AGCGCTGACGGAAGCAAAACACCAGCAGCAGTTTTTCCAGTTCCGTTTATCCGGGCAAACCATCGAAGTG
ACCAGCGAATACCTGTTCCGTCATAGCGATAACGAGCTCCTGCACTGGATGGTGGCGCTGGATGGTAAGC
CGCTGGCAAGCGGTGAAGTGCCTCTGGATGTCGCTCCACAAGGTAAACAGTTGATTGAACTGCCTGAACT
ACCGCAGCCGGAGAGCGCCGGGCAACTCTGGCTCACAGTACGCGTAGTGCAACCGAACGCGACCGCATGG
TCAGAAGCCGGGCACATCAGCGCCTGGCAGCAGTGGCGTCTGGCGGAAAACCTCAGTGTGACGCTCCCCG
CCGCGTCCCACGCCATCCCGCATCTGACCACCAGCGAAATGGATTTTTGCATCGAGCTGGGTAATAAGCG
TTGGCAATTTAACCGCCAGTCAGGCTTTCTTTCACAGATGTGGATTGGCGATAAAAAACAACTGCTGACG
CCGCTGCGCGATCAGTTCACCCGTGCACCGCTGGATAACGACATTGGCGTAAGTGAAGCGACCCGCATTG
ACCCTAACGCCTGGGTCGAACGCTGGAAGGCGGCGGGCCATTACCAGGCCGAAGCAGCGTTGTTGCAGTG
CACGGCAGATACACTTGCTGATGCGGTGCTGATTACGACCGCTCACGCGTGGCAGCATCAGGGGAAAACC
TTATTTATCAGCCGGAAAACCTACCGGATTGATGGTAGTGGTCAAATGGCGATTACCGTTGATGTTGAAG
TGGCGAGCGATACACCGCATCCGGCGCGGATTGGCCTGAACTGCCAGCTGGCGCAGGTAGCAGAGCGGGT
AAACTGGCTCGGATTAGGGCCGCAAGAAAACTATCCCGACCGCCTTACTGCCGCCTGTTTTGACCGCTGG
GATCTGCCATTGTCAGACATGTATACCCCGTACGTCTTCCCGAGCGAAAACGGTCTGCGCTGCGGGACGC
GCGAATTGAATTATGGCCCACACCAGTGGCGCGGCGACTTCCAGTTCAACATCAGCCGCTACAGTCAACA
GCAACTGATGGAAACCAGCCATCGCCATCTGCTGCACGCGGAAGAAGGCACATGGCTGAATATCGACGGT
TTCCATATGGGGATTGGTGGCGACGACTCCTGGAGCCCGTCAGTATCGGCGGAATTCCAGCTGAGCGCCG
GTCGCTACCATTACCAGTTGGTCTGGTGTCAAAAATAAACTAGTCGACTCACACTGGCTCACCTTCGGGT
GGGCCTTTCTGCGTTTATATACTAGAGAGAGAATATAAAAAGCCAGATTATTAATCCGGCTTTTTTATTA
TTTAATTCCTGTTATAAAAAAAGGATCAATTTTGAACTCTCTCCCAAAGTTGATCCCTTAACGATCTAAA
ACAATTCATCCAGTAAAATATAATATTTTATTTTCTCCCAATCAGGCTTGATCCCCAGTAAGTCAAAAAA
TAGCTCGACATACTGTTCTTCCCCGATATCCTCCCTGATCGACCGGACGCAGAAGGCAATGTCATACCAC
TTGTCCGCCCTGCCGCTTCTCCCAAGATCAATAAAGCCACTTACTTTGCCATCTTTCACAAAGATGTTGC
TGTCTCCCAGGTCGCCGTGGGAAAAGACAAGTTCCTCTTCGGGCTTTTCCGTCTTTAAAAAATCATACAG
CTCGCGCGGATCTTTAAATGGAGTGTCTTCTTCCCAGTTTTCGCAATCCACATCGGCCAGATCGTTATTC
AGTAAGTAATCCAATTCGGCTAAGCGGCTGTCTAAGCTATTCGTATAGGGACAATCCGATATGTCGATGG
AGTGAAAGAGCCTGATGCACTCCGCATACAGCTCGATAATCTTTTCAGGGCTTTGTTCATCTTCATACTC
TTCCGAGCAAAGGACGCCATCGGCCTCACTCATGAGCAGATTGCTCCAGCCATCATGCCGTTCAAAGTGC
AGGACCTTTGGAACAGGCAGCTTTCCTTCCAGCCATAGCATCATGTCCTTTTCCCGTTCCACATCATAGG
TGGTCCCTTTATACCGGCTGTCCGTCATTTTTAAATATAGGTTTTCATTTTCTCCCACCAGCTTATATAC
CTTAGCAGGAGACATTCCTTCCGTATCTTTTACGCAGCGGTATTTTTCGATCAGTTTTTTCAATTCCGGT
GATATTCTCATTTTAGCCATTTATTATTTCCTTCCTCTTTTCTACAGTATTTAAAGATACCCCAAGAAGC
TAATTATAACAAGACGAACTCCAATTCACTGTTCCTTGCATTCTAAAACCTTAAATACCAGAAAACAGCT
TTTTCAAAGTTGTTTTCAAAGTTGGCGTATAACATAGTATCGACGGAGCCGATTTTGAAACCACAATTAT
GATAGAATTTACAAGCTATAAGGTTATTGTCCTGGGTTTCAAGCATTAGTCCATGCAAGTTTTTATGCTT
TGCCCATTCTATAGATATATTGATAAGAAGACTGGAATGCCCGCTCCGCCGGGATTATTCGAAAGCGCAT
CGTCCAAGCGAGACCGTCTGCATTCGGAAATCTCGGCCGGTTCGCGCCGAGGAAGCCCATCTGGCTGCAT
CCCAAATCGACACACAACGCACGGAGGCCCCGGCGATCGCCGGGGCCTCCGAATCATGCGCATCGTGGAA
GCGAAGCTCCGCAAAAAACCCCGCTTCAGCGGGGTTTTTTCGCGTCGCACCTCCTTGTCGTGTATTACAG
GTACTACTATAACACATCATCTAGCCCGCCCGCGATACGTCCTCTGCGGTGCAGCGTGGTCGCGGTTCCA
CGCATCCGCCGCCCGCTGCGCATCGCGCAGCACGTCATTAAGGCTCTGTTGCCTTGGCTGTTCCCTGCGC
ATCAGATATTCGAGCGGGCGCGATATTCGACTTCTAAGCTCTTCCACTTTGATTCGCATTCCCGCAACTC
CTGCTCTGATGCGGCTCGCGAGTCCATCGCACTTAACAACGATGTTATCGAGGATTGCGCCGCGCTCAGC
TTTTCCCGCAGCTTCCCAGCCCCGAACCTCGGTAGCGATGGGTTGAAGCTCTCCAATGTCTCGCGCAACT
CCGTCCGCTCGTTGCCGAAGACACTCCAATCGGTCTTGCTCATCTTCGATATCGAGCTTCACGTCCTCGA
GCTGGCTGTCAAGCTCGGCAAGGTCACCCTCCTTGTCGGCAATCTCGGTAACAAGCTCTGCCTTACGCGT
TTCGGCATCATTCAGTAAAGCGGCGGCTTCTTCCCTAGCCGCCGCGACGATTCGCGCCGCTTCGTCCTTC
GCAGGTTCAACCACGGCCTTATCGACCGCACAGCGTACCTTGTCGATATCCACGGACTTGTCCGTGTATA
CACGCTGCGCCCGCGTCTCCTCGTCAAGCTCGATTGCAGGGCGGTAGCCCATGCGCCCCTCTAGGTAATC
CCCAAGCTCCTTGTGCATGCTCCGGTAGAAGCTGCGGGGGCACATCTGCTTGTAGTTGAACCGTCCATCT
AGGATGGGCGTGAACGGCACGTGCATGTGGTCGCGGGCGGGCGTGCCATCCTTCAACACCTCGTCCTTGT
GGACGTACCCGCCCATCATGTTCTCGATGCCGAACTTCTTCGACAGGTACCAGTACGTGAGACGGAAGAA
CCTGTCCTCATCGCCCTTGCGCACATTGTCGGGAAGCGTCACAACAACGTCAGCCATAACGACCGCATCC
TTGCGCGTGGCACGCTTCCCTGCGGCCTTCTGGGCCTCGTTCACGCGCTCGATGCGGCTCTCCACCGTGC
CCCAGTTCGGCTCGCCATCGCGCGGCTCCACGCGCCCCACAACGAGCTTGCCGTCCTTGTTCGTGTAGTG
GCCGACCACCAAGTCGTTCTTGATGCGCTCGGGGTCGATGTTGTCGCGCTCCAGGCTGCTGCGGTCGCGG
CGGTAGTGGGCAAGCATGTGCCCGACCGATGGAGCCTTGTATTTCGCGATGTGAGCCATGGAAACCTCCG
AACCGTACAGACTTAATCGACTAAAGTCTAGCACGTTAGACCTTAGCTACGCTAAGGACGTGGCAGGGCC
AGCCCTGCACCCGCTCGGGCGTTCCCCCCGAGACCCCCCAGCCCTTGCCCGTTCGCGGCTTCGCTCACGG
CCCTCGGGCCATCGGCGCGAGCGCCGAACGGAGGGACTTCGCCCCTCCGAACCACCCCTCAATCTACCTG
CGGTTCGGCACACGGCACACGGCACTATTAGGGGGGCCGTCGTAGTGGCCCCCCTGTGGTCATTTGTCAT
TTGTCATTTGTCACATTATTTTTCGGACACATTATTTTTCGGACGTAGTTAGCGAAAAATAATGAGCCGC
CCGATTCTGCAGGTCTCATCCAGTCGAGACACGGGCAAGGAAAGGGTCGATGGAGCAGAGCGTCCATCGA
CCCTTAATCAAGTCTGGTCTATTCGGTTGGCCGTCGCGTCAATTCCGCAATCCGTGAACGAGTCGGCTTA
GATCTGCGCGAGCGCAGACCACGCCGCCCCGTAGTCACGCATTGCTGCATTGACCCGACTACTCTTTGGC
ACCTGACTGTTCCACGCACTTGCGCTTACGTTCGGCGTTCAGATAGTTCCCGCGACAATAGCGCTCGAGA
ATCGAGTTGTACCCCACGATGATTTCGCGGTACTGCTCGGGAAACTCCCTCAGCGCCGCAGCCGTGAAAT
CGTTGATGGTCTCGAACCTCTCGCACATGATGAAGCCGACCAACTCGAAGAGCATGTCCTGCTTGTCCTT
AGTCGAGAGCTGTTCGAGCTGACCAATGTCGAAGTTGTTTCCCTCGATGCGTGCTTCGACCGGATACAGC
TCCTTGCCCTTCTTGCGACAGGAAGCCGTGTCGTGAATCAGATAGTCATACGCATGCCTGATGTTGTTGA
TTGGCTCGGCTGACGAACAGCACTTCTTGCCGTCCGCGCTCAATCGGTTCAAGACGTTGATGATTGCCTT
GCGTGTCGTGTTGCCGCCCCAGACAACAATGACGTGCGCATGCGTCTTGCGCTGCTTGCTCTTCTGGTCA
TGGTCTATGTCGTGAACCGCATAAGCGAAAGGCACTTGAAGAATGTCGTCTATCTCGTCCTGCCAGTCAT
CGCGCATGTTCTCTGGGTAGCAGATGCCCTCCCAGAGCTTCACCTTCGTCTCGCCAGCGTTTGCCGCCAT
GCTATAATCTCCTTGTCTCGAATGCCCCTGCTGCCGCCAAGCTTGC
